>Addgene plasmid #219546 | hfDECOR-F148A | addgene full sequence | sequence record 443106 | Addgene NGS Result
GTTCATCCATAGTTGCCTGACTCCCCGTCGTGTAGATAACTACGATACGGGAGGGCTTACCATCTGGCCC
CAGTGCTGCAATGATACCGCGGCTACCACGCTCACCGGCTCCAGATTTATCAGCAATAAACCAGCCAGCC
GGAAGGGCCGAGCGCAGAAGTGGTCCTGCAACTTTATCCGCCTCCATCCAGTCTATTAATTGTTGCCGGG
AAGCTAGAGTAAGTAGTTCGCCAGTTAATAGTTTGCGCAACGTTGTTGCCATTGCTACAGGCATCGTGGT
GTCACGCTCGTCGTTTGGTATGGCTTCATTCAGCTCCGGTTCCCAACGATCAAGGCGAGTTACATGATCC
CCCATGTTGTGCAAAAAAGCGGTTAGCTCCTTCGGTCCTCCGATCGTTGTCAGAAGTAAGTTGGCCGCAG
TGTTATCACTCATGGTTATGGCAGCACTGCATAATTCTCTTACTGTCATGCCATCCGTAAGATGCTTTTC
TGTGACTGGTGAGTACTCAACCAAGCCATTCTGAGAATAGTGTATGCGGCGACCGAGTTGCTCTTGCCCG
GCGTCAATACGGGATAATACCGCGCCACATAGCAGAACTTTAAAAGTGCTCATCATTGGAAAACGTTCTT
CGGGGCGAAAACTCTCAAGGATCTTACCGCTGTTGAGATCCAGTTCGATGTAACCCACTCGTGCACCCAA
CTGATCTTCAGCATCTTTTACTTTCACCAGCGTTTCTGGGTGAGCAAAAACAGGAAGGCAAAATGCCGCA
AAAAAGGGAATAAGGGCGACACGGAAATGTTGAATACTCATACTCTTCCTTTTTCAATATTATTGAAGCA
TTTATCAGGGTTATTGTCTCATGAGCGGATACATATTTGAATGTATTTAGAAAAATAAACAAATAGGGGT
TCCGCGCACATTTCCCCGAAAAGTGCCACCTGACGTCGACGGATCGGGAGATCGATCTCCCGATCCCCTA
GGGTCGACTCTCAGTACAATCTGCTCTGATGCCGCATAGTTAAGCCAGTATCTGCTCCCTGCTTGTGTGT
TGGAGGTCGCTGAGTAGTGCGCGAGCAAAATTTAAGCTACAACAAGGCAAGGCTTGACCGACAATTGCAT
GAAGAATCTGCTTAGGGTTAGGCGTTTTGCGCTGCTTCGCGATGTACGGGCCAGATATACGCGTTGACAT
TGATTATTGACTAGTTATTAATAGTAATCAATTACGGGGTCATTAGTTCATAGCCCATATATGGAGTTCC
GCGTTACATAACTTACGGTAAATGGCCCGCCTGGCTGACCGCCCAACGACCCCCGCCCATTGACGTCAAT
AATGACGTATGTTCCCATAGTAACGCCAATAGGGACTTTCCATTGACGTCAATGGGTGGAGTATTTACGG
TAAACTGCCCACTTGGCAGTACATCAAGTGTATCATATGCCAAGTACGCCCCCTATTGACGTCAATGACG
GTAAATGGCCCGCCTGGCATTATGCCCAGTACATGACCTTATGGGACTTTCCTACTTGGCAGTACATCTA
CGTATTAGTCATCGCTATTACCATGGTGATGCGGTTTTGGCAGTACATCAATGGGCGTGGATAGCGGTTT
GACTCACGGGGATTTCCAAGTCTCCACCCCATTGACGTCAATGGGAGTTTGTTTTGGCACCAAAATCAAC
GGGACTTTCCAAAATGTCGTAACAACTCCGCCCCATTGACGCAAATGGGCGGTAGGCGTGTACGGTGGGA
GGTCTATATAAGCAGAGCTGGTTTAGTGAACCGTCAGATCCGCTAGAGATCCGCGGCCGCTAATACGACT
CACTATAGGGAGAGCCGCCACCATGTCTGAGGTGGAGTTTTCCCACGAGTACTGGATGAGACATGCCCTG
ACCCTGGCCAAGAGGGCACGCGATGAGAGGGAGGTGCCTGTGGGAGCCGTGCTGGTGCTGAACAATAGAG
TGATCGGCGAGGGCTGGAACAGAGCCATCGGCCTGCACGACCCAACAGCCCATGCCGAAATTATGGCCCT
GAGACAGGGCGGCCTGGTCATGCAGAACTACAGACTGATTGACGCCACCCTGTACGTGACATTCGAGCCT
TGCGTGATGTGCGCCGGCGCCATGATCCACTCTAGGATCGGCCGCGTGGTGTTTGGCGTGAGGAACTCAA
AACGCGGCGCCGCAGGCTCCCTGATGAACGTGCTGAACTACCCCGGCATGAATCACCGCGTCGAAATTAC
CGAGGGAATCCTGGCAGATGAATGTGCCGCCCTGCTGTGCGATGCCTATCGGATGCCTAGACAGGTGTTC
AATGCTCAGAAGAAGGCCCAGAGCTCCATCAACTCTGGAGGATCTAGCGGAGGATCCTCTGGCAGCGAGA
CACCAGGAACAAGCGAGTCAGCAACACCAGAGAGCAGTGGCGGCAGCAGCGGCGGCAGCAGCCCCAAGAA
GAAGAGAAAGGTGGAGGCCAGCATCGAAAAAAAAAAGTCCTTCGCCAAGGGCATGGGCGTGAAGTCCACA
CTCGTGTCCGGCTCCAAAGTGTACATGACAACCTTCGCCGAAGGCAGCGACGCCAGGCTGGAAAAGATCG
TGGAGGGCGACAGCATCAGGAGCGTGAATGAGGGCGAGGCCTTCAGCGCTGAAATGGCCGATAAAAACGC
CGGCTATAAGATCGGCAACGCCAAATTCAGCCATCCTAAGGGCTACGCCGTGGTGGCTAACAACCCTCTG
TATACAGGACCCGTCCAGCAGGATATGCTCGGCCTGAAGGAAACTCTGGAAAAGAGGTACTTCGGCGAGA
GCGCTGATGGCAATGACAATATTTGTATCCAGGTGATCCATAACATCCTGGACATTGAAAAAATCCTCGC
CGAATACATTACCAACGCCGCCTACGCCGTCAACAATATCTCCGGCCTGGATAAGGACATTATTGGATTC
GGCAAGTTCTCCACAGTGTATACCTACGACGAATTCAAAGACCCCGAGCACCATAGGGCCGCTTTCAACA
ATAACGATAAGCTCATCAACGCCATCAAGGCCCAGTATGACGAGTTCGACAACTTCCTCGATAACCCCAG
ACTCGGCTATTTCGGCCAGGCCTTTTTCAGCAAGGAGGGCAGAAATTACATCATCAATTACGGCAACGAA
TGCTATGACATTCTGGCCCTCCTGAGCGGACTGGCGCACTGGGTGGTCGCTAACAACGAAGAAGAGTCCA
GGATCTCCAGGACCTGGCTCTACAACCTCGATAAGAACCTCGACAACGAATACATCTCCACCCTCAACTA
CCTCTACGACAGGATCACCAATGAGCTGACCAACTCCTTCTCCAAGAACTCCGCCGCCAACGTGAACTAT
ATTGCCGAAACTCTGGGAATCAACCCTGCCGAATTCGCCGAACAATATTTCAGATTCAGCATTATGAAAG
AGCAGAAAAACCTCGGATTCAATATCACCAAGCTCAGGGAAGTGATGCTGGACAGGAAGGATATGTCCGA
GATCAGGAAAAATCATAAGGTGTTCGACTCCATCAGGACCAAGGTCTACACCATGATGGACTTTGTGATT
TATAGGTATTACATCGAAGAGGATGCCAAGGTGGCTGCCGCCAATAAGCCCCTCCCCGATAATGAGAAGT
CCCTGAGCGAGAAGGATATCTTTGTGATTAACCTGAGGGGCTCCTTCAACGACGACCAGAAGGATGCCCT
CTACTACGATGAAGCTAATAGAATTTGGAGAAAGCTCGAAAATATCATGCACAACATCAAGGAATTTAGG
GGAAACAAGACAAGAGAGTATAAGAAGAAGGACGCCCCTAGACTGCCCAGAATCCTGCCCGCTGGCCGTG
ATGTTTCCGCCTTCAGCAAACTCATGTATGCCCTGACCATGTTCCCGGATGGCAAGGAGATCAACGACCT
CCTGACCACCCTGATTAATAAATTCGATAACATCCAGAGCTTCCTGAAGGTGATGCCTCTCATCGGAGTA
AACGCTAAGTTCGTGGAGGAATACGCCTTTTTCAAAGACTCCGCCAAGATCGCCGATGAGCTGAGGCTGA
TCAAGTCCTTCGCTAGAATGGGAGAACCTATTGCCGATGCCAGGAGGGCCATGTATATCGACGCCATCCG
TATTTTAGGAACCAACCTGTCCTATGATGAGCTCAAGGCCCTCGCCGACACCTTTTCCCTGGACGAGAAC
GGAAACAAGCTCAAGAAAGGCAAGCACGGCATGAGAAATTTCATTATTAATAACGTGATCAGCAATAAAA
GGTTCCACTACCTGATCAGATACGGTGATCCTGCCCACCTCCATGAGATCGCCAAAAACGAGGCCGTGGT
GAAGTTCGTGCTCGGCAGGATCGCTGACATCCAGAAAAAACAGGGCCAGAACGGCAAGAACCAGATCGAC
AGGTACTACGAAACTTGTATCGGAAAGGATAAGGGCAAGAGCGTGAGCGAAAAGGTGGACGCTCTCACAA
AGATCATCACCGGAATGAACTACGACCAATTCGACAAGAAAAGGAGCGTCATTGAGGACACCGGCAGGGA
AAACGCCGAGAGGGAGAAGTTTAAAAAGATCATCAGCCTGTACCTCACCGTGATCTACCACATCCTCAAG
AATATTGTCAATATCAACGCCAGGTACGTCATCGGATTCCATTGCGTCGAGCGTGATGCTCAACTGTACA
AGGAGAAAGGCTACGACATCAATCTCAAGAAACTGGAAGAGAAGGGATTCAGCTCCGTCACCAAGCTCTG
CGCTGGCATTGATGAAACTGCCCCCGATAAGAGAAAGGACGTGGAAAAGGAGATGGCTGAAAGAGCCAAG
GAGAGCATTGACAGCCTGGAGAGCGCCAACCCCAAGCTGTATGCCAATTACATCAAATACAGCGACGAGA
AGAAAGCCGAGGAGTTCACCAGGCAGATTAACAGGGAGAAGGCCAAAACCGCCCTGAACGCCTACCTGAG
GAACACCAAGTGGAATGTGATCATCAGGGAGGACCTCCTGAGAATTGACAACAAGACATGTACCCTGTTC
GCCAACAAGGCCGTCGCCCTGGAAGTGGCCAGGTATGTCCACGCCTATATCAACGACATTGCCGAGGTCA
ATTCCTACTTCCAACTGTACCATTACATCATGCAGAGAATTATCATGAATGAGAGGTACGAGAAAAGCAG
CGGAAAGGTGTCCGAGTACTTCGACGCTGTGAATGACGAGAAGAAGTACAACGATAGGCTCCTGAAACTG
CTGTGTGTGCCTTTCGGCTACTGTATCCCCAGGTTTAAGAACCTGAGCATCGAGGCCCTGTTCGATAGGA
ACGAGGCCGCCAAGTTCGACAAGGAGAAAAAGAAGGTGTCCGGCAATTCCGGATCCGGACCTAAGAAAAA
GAGGAAGGTGGGATCCGCGGCCGCTGATTACAAGGACGACGATGACAAGTAACCGGTCATCATCACCATC
ACCATTGAGTTTAAACCCGCTGATCAGCCTCGACTGTGCCTTCTAGTTGCCAGCCATCTGTTGTTTGCCC
CTCCCCCGTGCCTTCCTTGACCCTGGAAGGTGCCACTCCCACTGTCCTTTCCTAATAAAATGAGGAAATT
GCATCGCATTGTCTGAGTAGGTGTCATTCTATTCTGGGGGGTGGGGTGGGGCAGGACAGCAAGGGGGAGG
ATTGGGAAGACAATAGCAGGCATGCTGGGGATGCGGTGGGCTCTATGGCTTCTGAGGCGGAAAGAACCAG
CTGGGGCTCGATACCGTCGACCTCTAGCTAGAGCTTGGCGTAATCATGGTCATAGCTGTTTCCTGTGTGA
AATTGTTATCCGCTCACAATTCCACACAACATACGAGCCGGAAGCATAAAGTGTAAAGCCTAGGGTGCCT
AATGAGTGAGCTAACTCACATTAATTGCGTTGCGCTCACTGCCCGCTTTCCAGTCGGGAAACCTGTCGTG
CCAGCTGCATTAATGAATCGGCCAACGCGCGGGGAGAGGCGGTTTGCGTATTGGGCGCTCTTCCGCTTCC
TCGCTCACTGACTCGCTGCGCTCGGTCGTTCGGCTGCGGCGAGCGGTATCAGCTCACTCAAAGGCGGTAA
TACGGTTATCCACAGAATCAGGGGATAACGCAGGAAAGAACATGTGAGCAAAAGGCCAGCAAAAGGCCAG
GAACCGTAAAAAGGCCGCGTTGCTGGCGTTTTTCCATAGGCTCCGCCCCCCTGACGAGCATCACAAAAAT
CGACGCTCAAGTCAGAGGTGGCGAAACCCGACAGGACTATAAAGATACCAGGCGTTTCCCCCTGGAAGCT
CCCTCGTGCGCTCTCCTGTTCCGACCCTGCCGCTTACCGGATACCTGTCCGCCTTTCTCCCTTCGGGAAG
CGTGGCGCTTTCTCATAGCTCACGCTGTAGGTATCTCAGTTCGGTGTAGGTCGTTCGCTCCAAGCTGGGC
TGTGTGCACGAACCCCCCGTTCAGCCCGACCGCTGCGCCTTATCCGGTAACTATCGTCTTGAGTCCAACC
CGGTAAGACACGACTTATCGCCACTGGCAGCAGCCACTGGTAACAGGATTAGCAGAGCGAGGTATGTAGG
CGGTGCTACAGAGTTCTTGAAGTGGTGGCCTAACTACGGCTACACTAGAAGAACAGTATTTGGTATCTGC
GCTCTGCTGAAGCCAGTTACCTTCGGAAAAAGAGTTGGTAGCTCTTGATCCGGCAAACAAACCACCGCTG
GTAGCGGTGGTTTTTTTGTTTGCAAGCAGCAGATTACGCGCAGAAAAAAAGGATCTCAAGAAGATCCTTT
GATCTTTTCTACGGGGTCTGACACTCAGTGGAACGAAAACTCACGTTAAGGGATTTTGGTCATGAGATTA
TCAAAAAGGATCTTCACCTAGATCCTTTTAAATTAAAAATGAAGTTTTAAATCAATCTAAAGTATATATG
AGTAAACTTGGTCTGACAGTTACCAATGCTTAATCAGTGAGGCACCTATCTCAGCGATCTGTCTATTTC
Features (pLannotate 1.2.2; 17 found; start..end, strand, type, name):
    812..916     -  promoter       AmpR promoter: bla
    987..1031    -  misc_feature   bom (fragment): basis of mobility region from pBR322
   1186..1565    +  enhancer       CMV enhancer: human cytomegalovirus immediate early enhancer
   1566..1769    +  promoter       CMV promoter: human cytomegalovirus (CMV) immediate early promoter
   1811..1829    +  promoter       T7 promoter: promoter for bacteriophage T7 RNA polymerase
   1843..2337    +  CDS            tadA: TADA_ECOLI - Also known as yfhC. Experimental evidence at protein level: Swiss-Prot protein existence level 1. Catalyzes the deamination of adenosine to inosine at the wobble position 34 of tRNA(Arg2). Essential for cell viability. From Escherichia coli (strain K12).
   2473..5370    +  CDS            RfxCas13d: RNA-targeting Type VI CRISPR protein from Ruminococcus flavefaciens strain XPD3002 (Konermann et al., 2018)
   5416..5439    +  CDS            FLAG: FLAG® epitope tag, followed by an enterokinase cleavage site
   5494..5718    +  polyA_signal   bGH poly(A) signal: bovine growth hormone polyadenylation signal
   5722..5743    +  promoter       SV40 promoter (fragment): SV40 enhancer and early promoter
   5748..5764    +  misc_feature   MCS (fragment): pBluescript multiple cloning site
   5813..5829    -  protein_bind   lac operator: The lac repressor binds to the lac operator to inhibit transcription in E. coli. This inhibition can be relieved by adding lactose or isopropyl-β-D-thiogalactopyranoside (IPTG). lac repressor encoded by lacI
   5837..5867    -  promoter       lac promoter: promoter for the E. coli lac operon
   5882..5903    -  protein_bind   CAP binding site: CAP binding activates transcription in the presence of cAMP. E. coli catabolite activator protein
   5916..6008    -  CDS            lacI (fragment): lac repressor; lacI; The lac repressor binds to the lac operator to inhibit transcription in E. coli. This inhibition can be relieved by adding lactose or isopropyl-β-D-thiogalactopyranoside (IPTG).
   6191..6779    -  rep_origin     ori: high-copy-number ColE1/pMB1/pBR322/pUC origin of replication
   6950..811     -  CDS            AmpR (across the origin): β-lactamase; bla; confers resistance to ampicillin, carbenicillin, and related antibiotics
