[The description below was written by a language model from this plasmid's Addgene catalogue record and pLannotate feature annotations shown in this document.]
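Description:
hfDECOR-F148A is a 6,999 bp mammalian expression plasmid built on a pCMV backbone and classed as a CRISPR vector. It is propagated in E. coli through a high-copy ColE1/pBR322-type origin and selected with ampicillin via the β-lactamase gene and its own promoter. The backbone also retains short remnants with no evident functional role: a bom fragment, a lac promoter/operator with a CAP binding site, a lacI fragment, and small pieces of an SV40 promoter and a cloning site.

The payload is a synthetic fusion of about 3.6 kb, also named TadA8e-F148A-dCas13d. The CMV immediate early enhancer and promoter drive an open reading frame that begins with a TadA-derived adenosine deaminase domain. The annotation matches this domain to the E. coli tRNA adenosine deaminase, and the catalogue identifies it as the evolved TadA8e variant carrying a phenylalanine-to-alanine change at position 148. After an unannotated gap, presumably a linker, comes RfxCas13d, the RNA-targeting type VI CRISPR protein from Ruminococcus flavefaciens, which the alternative name indicates is the catalytically dead form. A C-terminal FLAG epitope allows detection, and a bGH polyadenylation signal terminates the transcript. A T7 promoter sits between the CMV promoter and the coding sequence.

In this arrangement, dCas13d serves as a programmable RNA-binding module that brings the deaminase to a chosen transcript for adenosine-to-inosine editing, consistent with the associated work on programmed RNA editing using an evolved bacterial deaminase. No guide RNA cassette is annotated, so the guide would presumably be supplied separately. The record does not state the specific effect of the F148A substitution.
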