Addgene plasmid #219546: hfDECOR-F148A
Depositing lab: Weixin Tang. Publication: Programmed RNA editing with an evolved bacterial adenosine deaminase. Yan H, Tang W. Nat Chem Biol. 2024 Jul 5. doi: 10.1038/s41589-024-01661-x. PubMed 38969862.
Backbone
  Vector backbone: pCMV with a BR322 origin
  Total vector size (bp): 6999
  Vector type: Mammalian Expression, CRISPR
Growth in bacteria
  Bacterial resistance: Ampicillin, 100 μg/mL
  Growth temperature: 37°C
  Growth strain: DH5alpha
  Copy number: High Copy
Gene/Insert
  Gene/Insert name: hfDECOR-F148A (alt name: TadA8e-F148A-dCas13d)
  Species: Synthetic
  Insert size (bp): 3597
  Mutation: Changed TadA8e Phenylalanine 148 to Alanine
  Promoter: CMV
Terms and licenses: Academic/Nonprofit Terms; Industry Terms: Not Available to Industry
How to cite: hfDECOR-F148A was a gift from Weixin Tang (Addgene plasmid # 219546 ; http://n2t.net/addgene:219546 ; RRID:Addgene_219546)
